>Addgene plasmid #102351 | pHR SFFVp MCP-mCherry IRES h2b-diRFP | addgene full sequence | sequence record 197294 | Addgene NGS Result
TAAAAGACACCAAGGAAGCTTTAGACAAGATAGAGGAAGAGCAAAACAAAAGTAAGACCACCGCACAGCA
AGCGGCCGGCCGCTGATCTTCAGACCTGGAGGAGGAGATATGAGGGACAATTGGAGAAGTGAATTATATA
AATATAAAGTAGTAAAAATTGAACCATTAGGAGTAGCACCCACCAAGGCAAAGAGAAGAGTGGTGCAGAG
AGAAAAAAGAGCAGTGGGAATAGGAGCTTTGTTCCTTGGGTTCTTGGGAGCAGCAGGAAGCACTATGGGC
GCAGCGTCAATGACGCTGACGGTACAGGCCAGACAATTATTGTCTGGTATAGTGCAGCAGCAGAACAATT
TGCTGAGGGCTATTGAGGCGCAACAGCATCTGTTGCAACTCACAGTCTGGGGCATCAAGCAGCTCCAGGC
AAGAATCCTGGCTGTGGAAAGATACCTAAAGGATCAACAGCTCCTGGGGATTTGGGGTTGCTCTGGAAAA
CTCATTTGCACCACTGCTGTGCCTTGGAATGCTAGTTGGAGTAATAAATCTCTGGAACAGATTTGGAATC
ACACGACCTGGATGGAGTGGGACAGAGAAATTAACAATTACACAAGCTTAATACACTCCTTAATTGAAGA
ATCGCAAAACCAGCAAGAAAAGAATGAACAAGAATTATTGGAATTAGATAAATGGGCAAGTTTGTGGAAT
TGGTTTAACATAACAAATTGGCTGTGGTATATAAAATTATTCATAATGATAGTAGGAGGCTTGGTAGGTT
TAAGAATAGTTTTTGCTGTACTTTCTATAGTGAATAGAGTTAGGCAGGGATATTCACCATTATCGTTTCA
GACCCACCTCCCAACCCCGAGGGGACCCGACAGGCCCGAAGGAATAGAAGAAGAAGGTGGAGAGAGAGAC
AGAGACAGATCCATTCGATTAGTGAACGGATCTCGACGGTATCGCCAAATGGCAGTATTCATCCACAATT
TTAAAAGAAAAGGGGGGATTGGGGGGTACAGTGCAGGGGAAAGAATAGTAGACATAATAGCAACAGACAT
ACAAACTAAAGAATTACAAAAACAAATTACAAAAATTCAAAATTTTCGGGTTTATTACAGGGACAGCAGA
GATCCAGTTTGGATCGATAAGCTTGATATCGAATTCCCTGCAGCCCCGATAAAATAAAAGATTTTATTTA
GTCTCCAGAAAAAGGGGGGAATGAAAGACCCCACCTGTAGGTTTGGCAAGCTAGCTGCAGTAACGCCATT
TTGCAAGGCATGGAAAAATACCAAACCAAGAATAGAGAAGTTCAGATCAAGGGCGGGTACATGAAAATAG
CTAACGTTGGGCCAAACAGGATATCTGCGGTGAGCAGTTTCGGCCCCGGCCCGGGGCCAAGAACAGATGG
TCACCGCAGTTTCGGCCCCGGCCCGAGGCCAAGAACAGATGGTCCCCAGATATGGCCCAACCCTCAGCAG
TTTCTTAAGACCCATCAGATGTTTCCAGGCTCCCCCAAGGACCTGAAATGACCCTGCGCCTTATTTGAAT
TAACCAATCAGCCTGCTTCTCGCTTCTGTTCGCGCGCTTCTGCTTCCCGAGCTCTATAAAAGAGCTCACA
ACCCCTCACTCGGCGCGCCAGTCCTCCGACAGACTGAGTCGCCCGGGGGGGATCTGGAGCTCTCGAGAAT
TCTCACGCGTGTGATCGGAGCTACCATGGCTTCTAACTTTACTCAGTTCGTTCTCGTCGACAATGGCGGA
ACTGGCGACGTGACTGTCGCCCCAAGCAACTTCGCTAACGGGATCGCTGAATGGATCAGCTCTAACTCGC
GTTCACAGGCTTACAAAGTAACCTGTAGCGTTCGTCAGAGCTCTGCGCAGAATCGCAAATACACCATCAA
AGTCGAGGTGCCTAAAGGCGCCTGGCGTTCGTACTTAAATATGGAACTAACCATTCCAATTTTCGCCACG
AATTCCGACTGCGAGCTTATTGTTAAGGCAATGCAAGGTCTCCTAAAAGATGGAAACCCGATTCCCTCAG
CAATCGCAGCAAACTCCGGCATCTACGGCGGATCCGGGGGAATGGTGAGCAAGGGCGAGGAGGATAACAT
GGCTATCATTAAAGAGTTCATGCGCTTCAAAGTTCACATGGAGGGTTCTGTTAACGGTCACGAGTTCGAG
ATCGAAGGCGAAGGCGAGGGCCGTCCGTATGAAGGCACCCAGACCGCCAAACTGAAAGTGACTAAAGGCG
GCCCGCTGCCTTTTGCGTGGGACATCCTGTCCCCTCAGTTCATGTACGGCTCCAAGGCCTACGTGAAGCA
CCCCGCCGACATCCCCGACTACTTGAAGCTGTCCTTCCCCGAGGGCTTCAAGTGGGAGCGCGTGATGAAC
TTCGAGGACGGCGGCGTGGTGACCGTGACCCAGGACTCCTCCCTGCAGGACGGCGAGTTCATCTACAAGG
TGAAGCTGCGCGGCACCAACTTCCCCTCCGACGGCCCCGTAATGCAGAAGAAGACCATGGGCTGGGAGGC
CTCCTCCGAGCGGATGTACCCCGAGGACGGCGCCCTGAAGGGCGAGATCAAGCAGAGGCTGAAGCTGAAG
GACGGCGGCCACTACGACGCTGAGGTCAAGACCACCTACAAGGCCAAGAAGCCCGTGCAGCTGCCCGGCG
CCTACAACGTCAACATCAAGTTGGACATCACCTCCCACAACGAGGACTACACCATCGTGGAACAGTACGA
ACGCGCCGAGGGCCGCCACTCCACCGGCGGCATGGACGAGCTGTACAAGTAATAAGCGGCCGCAACTCCC
ACCGTTTAAACAATTCGCCCCTCTCCCCCCCCCCCCCCTAACGTTACTGGCCGAAGCCGCTTGGAATAAG
GCCGGTGTGCGTTTGTCTATATGTTATTTTCCACCATATTGCCGTCTTTTGGCAATGTGAGGGCCCGGAA
ACCTGGCCCTGTCTTCTTGACGAGCATTCCTAGGGGTCTTTCCCCTCTCGCCAAAGGAATGCAAGGTCTG
TTGAATGTCGTGAAGGAAGCAGTTCCTCTGGAAGCTTCTTGAAGACAAACAACGTCTGTAGCGACCCTTT
GCAGGCAGCGGAACCCCCCACCTGGCGACAGGTGCCTCTGCGGCCAAAAGCCACGTGTATAAGATACACC
TGCAAAGGCGGCACAACCCCAGTGCCACGTTGTGAGTTGGATAGTTGTGGAAAGAGTCAAATGGCTCTCC
TCAAGCGTATTCAACAAGGGGCTGAAGGATGCCCAGAAGGTACCCCATTGTATGGGATCTGATCTGGGGC
CTCGGTGCACATGCTTTACGTGTGTTTAGTCGAGGTTAAAAAACGTCTAGGCCCCCCGAACCACGGGGAC
GTGGTTTTCCTTTGAAAAACACGATGATAATATGGCCACAACCGTTAATTAAGGAGCTACCATGCCAGAG
CCAGCGAAGTCTGCTCCCGCCCCGAAAAAGGGCTCCAAGAAGGCGGTGACTAAGGCGCAGAAGAAAGGCG
GCAAGAAGCGCAAGCGCAGCCGCAAGGAGAGCTATTCCATCTATGTGTACAAGGTTCTGAAGCAGGTCCA
CCCTGACACCGGCATTTCGTCCAAGGCCATGGGCATCATGAATTCGTTTGTGAACGACATTTTCGAGCGC
ATCGCAGGTGAGGCTTCCCGCCTGGCGCATTACAACAAGCGCTCGACCATCACCTCCAGGGAGATCCAGA
CGGCCGTGCGCCTGCTGCTGCCTGGGGAGTTGGCCAAGCACGCCGTGTCCGAGGGTACTAAGGCCATCAC
CAAGTACACCAGCGCTAAGAACATGAGCGGCGGCACCAGTACCAGCAGCTCAGGCTCCGGCGGACATACT
GGGATGGCTGAAGGATCCGTCGCCAGGCAGCCTGACCTCTTGACCTGCGACGATGAGCCGATCCATATCC
CCGGTGCCATCCAACCGCATGGACTGCTGCTCGCCCTCGCCGCCGACATGACGATCGTTGCCGGCAGCGA
CAACCTTCCCGAACTCACCGGACTGGCGATCGGCGCCCTGATCGGCCGCTCTGCGGCCGATGTCTTCGAC
TCGGAGACGCACAACCGTCTGACGATCGCCTTGGCCGAGCCCGGGGCGGCCGTCGGAGCACCGATCACTG
TCGGCTTCACGATGCGAAAGGACGCAGGCTTCATCGGCTCCTGGCATCGCCATGATCAGCTCATCTTCCT
CGAGCTCGAGCCTCCCCAGCGGGACGTCGCCGAGCCGCAGGCGTTCTTCCGCCGCACCAACAGCGCCATC
CGCCGCCTGCAGGCCGCCGAAACCTTGGAAAGCGCCTGCGCCGCCGCGGCGCAAGAGGTGCGGAAGATTA
CCGGCTTCGATCGGGTGATGATCTATCGCTTCGCCTCCGACTTCAGCGGCGAAGTGATCGCAGAGGATCG
GTGCGCCGAGGTCGAGTCAAAACTAGGCCTGCACTATCCTGCCTCAACCGTGCCGGCGCAGGCCCGTCGG
CTCTATACCATCAACCCGGTACGGATCATTCCCGATATCAATTATCGGCCGGTGCCGGTCACCCCAGACC
TCAATCCGGTCACCGGGCGGCCGATTGATCTTAGCTTCGCCATCCTGCGCAGCGTCTCGCCCGTCCATCT
GGAATTCATGCGCAACATAGGCATGCACGGCACGATGTCGATCTCGATTTTGCGCGGCGAGCGACTGTGG
GGATTGATCGTTTGCCATCACCGAACGCCGTACTACGTCGATCTCGATGGCCGCCAAGCCTGCGAGCTAG
TCGCCCAGGTTCTGGCCTGGCAGATCGGCGTGATGGAAGAGTCAGGGCATGGCACCGGCAGCACCGGCAG
CGGCAGCACATCCGGAACTAGTATGGCTGAAGGATCCGTCGCCAGGCAGCCTGACCTCTTGACCTGCGAC
GATGAGCCGATCCATATCCCCGGTGCCATCCAACCGCATGGACTGCTGCTCGCCCTCGCCGCCGACATGA
CGATCGTTGCCGGCAGCGACAACCTTCCCGAACTCACCGGACTGGCGATCGGCGCCCTGATCGGCCGCTC
TGCGGCCGATGTCTTCGACTCGGAGACGCACAACCGTCTGACGATCGCCTTGGCCGAGCCCGGGGCGGCC
GTCGGAGCACCGATCACTGTCGGCTTCACGATGCGAAAGGACGCAGGCTTCATCGGCTCCTGGCATCGCC
ATGATCAGCTCATCTTCCTCGAGCTCGAGCCTCCCCAGCGGGACGTCGCCGAGCCGCAGGCGTTCTTCCG
CCGCACCAACAGCGCCATCCGCCGCCTGCAGGCCGCCGAAACCTTGGAAAGCGCCTGCGCCGCCGCGGCG
CAAGAGGTGCGGAAGATTACCGGCTTCGATCGGGTGATGATCTATCGCTTCGCCTCCGACTTCAGCGGCG
AAGTGATCGCAGAGGATCGGTGCGCCGAGGTCGAGTCAAAACTAGGCCTGCACTATCCTGCCTCAACCGT
GCCGGCGCAGGCCCGTCGGCTCTATACCATCAACCCGGTACGGATCATTCCCGATATCAATTATCGGCCG
GTGCCGGTCACCCCAGACCTCAATCCGGTCACCGGGCGGCCGATTGATCTTAGCTTCGCCATCCTGCGCA
GCGTCTCGCCCGTCCATCTGGAATTCATGCGCAACATAGGCATGCACGGCACGATGTCGATCTCGATTTT
GCGCGGCGAGCGACTGTGGGGATTGATCGTTTGCCATCACCGAACGCCGTACTACGTCGATCTCGATGGC
CGCCAAGCCTGCGAGCTAGTCGCCCAGGTTCTGGCCTGGCAGATCGGCGTGATGGAAGAGTGAGCGGCCG
CACTCGAGATATCTAGACCCAGCTTTCTTGTACAAAGTGGTTGATATCCAGCACAGTGGCGGCCGCTCGA
CAATCAACCTCTGGATTACAAAATTTGTGAAAGATTGACTGGTATTCTTAACTATGTTGCTCCTTTTACG
CTATGTGGATACGCTGCTTTAATGCCTTTGTATCATGCTATTGCTTCCCGTATGGCTTTCATTTTCTCCT
CCTTGTATAAATCCTGGTTGCTGTCTCTTTATGAGGAGTTGTGGCCCGTTGTCAGGCAACGTGGCGTGGT
GTGCACTGTGTTTGCTGACGCAACCCCCACTGGTTGGGGCATTGCCACCACCTGTCAGCTCCTTTCCGGG
ACTTTCGCTTTCCCCCTCCCTATTGCCACGGCGGAACTCATCGCCGCCTGCCTTGCCCGCTGCTGGACAG
GGGCTCGGCTGTTGGGCACTGACAATTCCGTGGTGTTGTCGGGGAAGCTGACGTCCTTTCCATGGCTGCT
CGCCTGTGTTGCCACCTGGATTCTGCGCGGGACGTCCTTCTGCTACGTCCCTTCGGCCCTCAATCCAGCG
GACCTTCCTTCCCGCGGCCTGCTGCCGGCTCTGCGGCCTCTTCCGCGTCTTCGCCTTCGCCCTCAGACGA
GTCGGATCTCCCTTTGGGCCGCCTCCCCGCCTGGAATTCTGCAGATATCCGGACTAGTGATCTCTCGAGG
TTAACGAATTCTACCGGGTAGGGGAGGCGCTTTTCCCAAGGCAGTCTGGAGCATGCGCTTTAGCAGCCCC
GCTGGGCACTTGGCGCTACACAAGTGGCCTCTGGCCTCGCACACATTCCACATCCACCGGTAGGCGCCAA
CCGGCTCCGTTCTTTGGTGGCCCCTTCGCGCCACCTTCTACTCCTCCCCTAGTCAGGAAGTTCCCCCCCG
CCCCGCAGCTCGCGTCGTGCAGGACGTGACAAATGGAAGTAGCACGTCTCACTAGTCTCGTGCAGATGGA
CAGCACCGCTGAGCAATGGAAGCGGGTAGGCCTTTGGGGCAGCGGCCAATAGCAGCTTTGCTCCTTCGCT
TTCTGGGCTCAGAGGCTGGGAAGGGGTGGGTCCGGGGGCGGGCTCAGGGGCGGGCTCAGGGGCGGGGCGG
GCGCCCGAAGGTCCTCCGGAGGCCCGGCATTCTGCACGCTTCAAAAGCGCACGTCTGCCGCGCTGTTCTC
CTCTTCCTCATCTCCGGGCCTTTCGACCTGCATCCCGCCACCATGAAAAAGCCTGAACTCACCGCGACGT
CTGTCGAGAAGTTTCTGATCGAAAAGTTCGACAGCGTCTCCGACCTGATGCAGCTCTCGGAGGGCGAAGA
ATCTCGTGCTTTCAGCTTCGATGTAGGAGGGCGTGGATATGTCCTGCGGGTAAATAGCTGCGCCGATGGT
TTCTACAAAGATCGTTATGTTTATCGGCACTTTGCATCGGCCGCGCTCCCGATTCCGGAAGTGCTTGACA
TTGGGGAATTCAGCGAGAGCCTGACCTATTGCATCTCCCGCCGTGCACAGGGTGTCACGTTGCAAGACCT
GCCTGAAACCGAACTGCCCGCTGTTCTGCAGCCGGTCGCGGAGGCCATGGATGCGATCGCTGCGGCCGAT
CTTAGCCAGACGAGCGGGTTCGGCCCATTCGGACCGCAAGGAATCGGTCAATACACTACATGGCGTGATT
TCATATGCGCGATTGCTGATCCCCATGTGTATCACTGGCAAACTGTGATGGACGACACCGTCAGTGCGTC
CGTCGCGCAGGCTCTCGATGAGCTGATGCTTTGGGCCGAGGACTGCCCCGAAGTCCGGCACCTCGTGCAC
GCGGATTTCGGCTCCAACAATGTCCTGACGGACAATGGCCGCATAACAGCGGTCATTGACTGGAGCGAGG
CGATGTTCGGGGATTCCCAATACGAGGTCGCCAACATCTTCTTCTGGAGGCCGTGGTTGGCTTGTATGGA
GCAGCAGACGCGCTACTTCGAGCGGAGGCATCCGGAGCTTGCAGGATCGCCGCGGCTCCGGGCGTATATG
CTCCGCATTGGTCTTGATAACGATACCGTCGACCTCGAGGGAATTAATTCGAGCTCGGTACCTTTAAGAC
CAATGACTTACAAGGCAGCTGTAGATCTTAGCCACTTTTTAAAAGAAAAGGGGGGACTGGAAGGGCTAAT
TCACTCCCAACGAAGACAAGATCTGCTTTTTGCTTGTACTGGGTCTCTCTGGTTAGACCAGATCTGAGCC
TGGGAGCTCTCTGGCTAACTAGGGAACCCACTGCTTAAGCCTCAATAAAGCTTGCCTTGAGTGCTTCAAG
TAGTGTGTGCCCGTCTGTTGTGTGACTCTGGTAACTAGAGATCCCTCAGACCCTTTTAGTCAGTGTGGAA
AATCTCTAGCAGCATCTAGAATTAATTCCGTGTATTCTATAGTGTCACCTAAATCGTATGTGTATGATAC
ATAAGGTTATGTATTAATTGTAGCCGCGTTCTAACGACAATATGTACAAGCCTAATTGTGTAGCATCTGG
CTTACTGAAGCAGACCCTATCATCTCTCTCGTAAACTGCCGTCAGAGTCGGTTTGGTTGGACGAACCTTC
TGAGTTTCTGGTAACGCCGTCCCGCACCCGGAAATGGTCAGCGAACCAATCAGCAGGGTCATCGCTAGCC
AGATCCTCTACGCCGGACGCATCGTGGCCGGCATCACCGGCGCCACAGGTGCGGTTGCTGGCGCCTATAT
CGCCGACATCACCGATGGGGAAGATCGGGCTCGCCACTTCGGGCTCATGAGCGCTTGTTTCGGCGTGGGT
ATGGTGGCAGGCCCCGTGGCCGGGGGACTGTTGGGCGCCATCTCCTTGCATGCACCATTCCTTGCGGCGG
CGGTGCTCAACGGCCTCAACCTACTACTGGGCTGCTTCCTAATGCAGGAGTCGCATAAGGGAGAGCGTCG
AATGGTGCACTCTCAGTACAATCTGCTCTGATGCCGCATAGTTAAGCCAGCCCCGACACCCGCCAACACC
CGCTGACGCGCCCTGACGGGCTTGTCTGCTCCCGGCATCCGCTTACAGACAAGCTGTGACCGTCTCCGGG
AGCTGCATGTGTCAGAGGTTTTCACCGTCATCACCGAAACGCGCGAGACGAAAGGGCCTCGTGATACGCC
TATTTTTATAGGTTAATGTCATGATAATAATGGTTTCTTAGACGTCAGGTGGCACTTTTCGGGGAAATGT
GCGCGGAACCCCTATTTGTTTATTTTTCTAAATACATTCAAATATGTATCCGCTCATGAGACAATAACCC
TGATAAATGCTTCAATAATATTGAAAAAGGAAGAGTATGAGTATTCAACATTTCCGTGTCGCCCTTATTC
CCTTTTTTGCGGCATTTTGCCTTCCTGTTTTTGCTCACCCAGAAACGCTGGTGAAAGTAAAAGATGCTGA
AGATCAGTTGGGTGCACGAGTGGGTTACATCGAACTGGATCTCAACAGCGGTAAGATCCTTGAGAGTTTT
CGCCCCGAAGAACGTTTTCCAATGATGAGCACTTTTAAAGTTCTGCTATGTGGCGCGGTATTATCCCGTA
TTGACGCCGGGCAAGAGCAACTCGGTCGCCGCATACACTATTCTCAGAATGACTTGGTTGAGTACTCACC
AGTCACAGAAAAGCATCTTACGGATGGCATGACAGTAAGAGAATTATGCAGTGCTGCCATAACCATGAGT
GATAACACTGCGGCCAACTTACTTCTGACAACGATCGGAGGACCGAAGGAGCTAACCGCTTTTTTGCACA
ACATGGGGGATCATGTAACTCGCCTTGATCGTTGGGAACCGGAGCTGAATGAAGCCATACCAAACGACGA
GCGTGACACCACGATGCCTGTAGCAATGGCAACAACGTTGCGCAAACTATTAACTGGCGAACTACTTACT
CTAGCTTCCCGGCAACAATTAATAGACTGGATGGAGGCGGATAAAGTTGCAGGACCACTTCTGCGCTCGG
CCCTTCCGGCTGGCTGGTTTATTGCTGATAAATCTGGAGCCGGTGAGCGTGGGTCTCGCGGTATCATTGC
AGCACTGGGGCCAGATGGTAAGCCCTCCCGTATCGTAGTTATCTACACGACGGGGAGTCAGGCAACTATG
GATGAACGAAATAGACAGATCGCTGAGATAGGTGCCTCACTGATTAAGCATTGGTAACTGTCAGACCAAG
TTTACTCATATATACTTTAGATTGATTTAAAACTTCATTTTTAATTTAAAAGGATCTAGGTGAAGATCCT
TTTTGATAATCTCATGACCAAAATCCCTTAACGTGAGTTTTCGTTCCACTGAGCGTCAGACCCCGTAGAA
AAGATCAAAGGATCTTCTTGAGATCCTTTTTTTCTGCGCGTAATCTGCTGCTTGCAAACAAAAAAACCAC
CGCTACCAGCGGTGGTTTGTTTGCCGGATCAAGAGCTACCAACTCTTTTTCCGAAGGTAACTGGCTTCAG
CAGAGCGCAGATACCAAATACTGTTCTTCTAGTGTAGCCGTAGTTAGGCCACCACTTCAAGAACTCTGTA
GCACCGCCTACATACCTCGCTCTGCTAATCCTGTTACCAGTGGCTGCTGCCAGTGGCGATAAGTCGTGTC
TTACCGGGTTGGACTCAAGACGATAGTTACCGGATAAGGCGCAGCGGTCGGGCTGAACGGGGGGTTCGTG
CACACAGCCCAGCTTGGAGCGAACGACCTACACCGAACTGAGATACCTACAGCGTGAGCTATGAGAAAGC
GCCACGCTTCCCGAAGGGAGAAAGGCGGACAGGTATCCGGTAAGCGGCAGGGTCGGAACAGGAGAGCGCA
CGAGGGAGCTTCCAGGGGGAAACGCCTGGTATCTTTATAGTCCTGTCGGGTTTCGCCACCTCTGACTTGA
GCGTCGATTTTTGTGATGCTCGTCAGGGGGGCGGAGCCTATGGAAAAACGCCAGCAACGCGGCCTTTTTA
CGGTTCCTGGCCTTTTGCTGGCCTTTTGCTCACATGTTCTTTCCTGCGTTATCCCCTGATTCTGTGGATA
ACCGTATTACCGCCTTTGAGTGAGCTGATACCGCTCGCCGCAGCCGAACGACCGAGCGCAGCGAGTCAGT
GAGCGAGGAAGCGGAAGAGCGCCCAATACGCAAACCGCCTCTCCCCGCGCGTTGGCCGATTCATTAATGC
AGCTGTGGAATGTGTGTCAGTTAGGGTGTGGAAAGTCCCCAGGCTCCCCAGCAGGCAGAAGTATGCAAAG
CATGCATCTCAATTAGTCAGCAACCAGGTGTGGAAAGTCCCCAGGCTCCCCAGCAGGCAGAAGTATGCAA
AGCATGCATCTCAATTAGTCAGCAACCATAGTCCCGCCCCTAACTCCGCCCATCCCGCCCCTAACTCCGC
CCAGTTCCGCCCATTCTCCGCCCCATGGCTGACTAATTTTTTTTATTTATGCAGAGGCCGAGGCCGCCTC
GGCCTCTGAGCTATTCCAGAAGTAGTGAGGAGGCTTTTTTGGAGGCCTAGGCTTTTGCAAAAAGCTTGGA
CACAAGACAGGCTTGCGAGATATGTTTGAGAATACCACTTTATCCCGCGTCAGGGAGAGGCAGTGCGTAA
AAAGACGCGGACTCATGTGAAATACTGGTTTTTAGTGCGCCAGATCTCTATAATCTCGCGCAACCTATTT
TCCCCTCGAACACTTTTTAAGCCGTAGATAAACAGGCTGGGACACTTCACATGAGCGAAAAATACATCGT
CACCTGGGACATGTTGCAGATCCATGCACGTAAACTCGCAAGCCGACTGATGCCTTCTGAACAATGGAAA
GGCATTATTGCCGTAAGCCGTGGCGGTCTGTACCGGGTGCGTTACTGGCGCGTGAACTGGGTATTCGTCA
TGTCGATACCGTTTGTATTTCCAGCTACGATCACGACAACCAGCGCGAGCTTAAAGTGCTGAAACGCGCA
GAAGGCGATGGCGAAGGCTTCATCGTTATTGATGACCTGGTGGATACCGGTGGTACTGCGGTTGCGATTC
GTGAAATGTATCCAAAAGCGCACTTTGTCACCATCTTCGCAAAACCGGCTGGTCGTCCGCTGGTTGATGA
CTATGTTGTTGATATCCCGCAAGATACCTGGATTGAACAGCCGTGGGATATGGGCGTCGTATTCGTCCCG
CCAATCTCCGGTCGCTAATCTTTTCAACGCCTGGCACTGCCGGGCGTTGTTCTTTTTAACTTCAGGCGGG
TTACAATAGTTTCCAGTAAGTATTCTGGAGGCTGCATCCATGACACAGGCAAACCTGAGCGAAACCCTGT
TCAAACCCCGCTTTAAACATCCTGAAACCTCGACGCTAGTCCGCCGCTTTAATCACGGCGCACAACCGCC
TGTGCAGTCGGCCCTTGATGGTAAAACCATCCCTCACTGGTATCGCATGATTAACCGTCTGATGTGGATC
TGGCGCGGCATTGACCCACGCGAAATCCTCGACGTCCAGGCACGTATTGTGATGAGCGATGCCGAACGTA
CCGACGATGATTTATACGATACGGTGATTGGCTACCGTGGCGGCAACTGGATTTATGAGTGGGCCCCGGA
TCTTTGTGAAGGAACCTTACTTCTGTGGTGTGACATAATTGGACAAACTACCTACAGAGATTTAAAGCTC
TAAGGTAAATATAAAATTTTTAAGTGTATAATGTGTTAAACTACTGATTCTAATTGTTTGTGTATTTTAG
ATTCCAACCTATGGAACTGATGAATGGGAGCAGTGGTGGAATGCCTTTAATGAGGAAAACCTGTTTTGCT
CAGAAGAAATGCCATCTAGTGATGATGAGGCTACTGCTGACTCTCAACATTCTACTCCTCCAAAAAAGAA
GAGAAAGGTAGAAGACCCCAAGGACTTTCCTTCAGAATTGCTAAGTTTTTTGAGTCATGCTGTGTTTAGT
AATAGAACTCTTGCTTGCTTTGCTATTTACACCACAAAGGAAAAAGCTGCACTGCTATACAAGAAAATTA
TGGAAAAATATTCTGTAACCTTTATAAGTAGGCATAACAGTTATAATCATAACATACTGTTTTTTCTTAC
TCCACACAGGCATAGAGTGTCTGCTATTAATAACTATGCTCAAAAATTGTGTACCTTTAGCTTTTTAATT
TGTAAAGGGGTTAATAAGGAATATTTGATGTATAGTGCCTTGACTAGAGATCATAATCAGCCATACCACA
TTTGTAGAGGTTTTACTTGCTTTAAAAAACCTCCCACACCTCCCCCTGAACCTGAAACATAAAATGAATG
CAATTGTTGTTGTTAACTTGTTTATTGCAGCTTATAATGGTTACAAATAAAGCAATAGCATCACAAATTT
CACAAATAAAGCATTTTTTTCACTGCATTCTAGTTGTGGTTTGTCCAAACTCATCAATGTATCTTATCAT
GTCTGGATCAACTGGATAACTCAAGCTAACCAAAATCATCCCAAACTTCCCACCCCATACCCTATTACCA
CTGCCAATTACCTGTGGTTTCATTTACTCTAAACCTGTGATTCCTCTGAATTATTTTCATTTTAAAGAAA
TTGTATTTGTTAAATATGTACTACAAACTTAGTAGTTGGAAGGGCTAATTCACTCCCAAAGAAGACAAGA
TATCCTTGATCTGTGGATCTACCACACACAAGGCTACTTCCCTGATTAGCAGAACTACACACCAGGGCCA
GGGGTCAGATATCCACTGACCTTTGGATGGTGCTACAAGCTAGTACCAGTTGAGCCAGATAAGGTAGAAG
AGGCCAATAAAGGAGAGAACACCAGCTTGTTACACCCTGTGAGCCTGCATGGGATGGATGACCCGGAGAG
AGAAGTGTTAGAGTGGAGGTTTGACAGCCGCCTAGCATTTCATCACGTGGCCCGAGAGCTGCATCCGGAG
TACTTCAAGAACTGCTGATATCGAGCTTGCTACAAGGGACTTTCCGCTGGGGACTTTCCAGGGAGGCGTG
GCCTGGGCGGGACTGGGGAGTGGCGAGCCCTCAGATCCTGCATATAAGCAGCTGCTTTTTGCCTGTACTG
GGTCTCTCTGGTTAGACCAGATCTGAGCCTGGGAGCTCTCTGGCTAACTAGGGAACCCACTGCTTAAGCC
TCAATAAAGCTTGCCTTGAGTGCTTCAAGTAGTGTGTGCCCGTCTGTTGTGTGACTCTGGTAACTAGAGA
TCCCTCAGACCCTTTTAGTCAGTGTGGAAAATCTCTAGCAGTGGCGCCCGAACAGGGACTTGAAAGCGAA
AGGGAAACCAGAGGAGCTCTCTCGACGCAGGACTCGGCTTGCTGAAGCGCGCACGGCAAGAGGCGAGGGG
CGGCGACTGGTGAGTACGCCAAAAATTTTGACTAGCGGAGGCTAGAAGGAGAGAGATGGGTGCGAGAGCG
TCAGTATTAAGCGGGGGAGAATTAGATCGCGATGGGAAAAAATTCGGTTAAGGCCAGGGGGAAAGAAAAA
ATATAAATTAAAACATATAGTATGGGCAAGCAGGGAGCTAGAACGATTCGCAGTTAATCCTGGCCTGTTA
GAAACATCAGAAGGCTGTAGACAAATACTGGGACAGCTACAACCATCCCTTCAGACAGGATCAGAAGAAC
TTAGATCATTATATAATACAGTAGCAACCCTCTATTGTGTGCATCAAAGGATAGAGA
Features (pLannotate 1.2.2; 40 found; start..end, strand, type, name):
    232..465     +  misc_feature   RRE: The Rev response element (RRE) of HIV-1 allows for Rev-dependent mRNA export from the nucleus to the cytoplasm.
    842..942     +  CDS            Rev (fragment): human immunodeficiency virus 1 (HIV-1) Rev protein; rev; enhances nuclear export of unspliced and incompletely spliced viral mRNAs
    979..1096    +  misc_feature   cPPT/CTS: central polypurine tract and central termination sequence of HIV-1
   1133..1166    -  misc_feature   MCS (fragment): pBluescript multiple cloning site
   1250..1657    +  promoter       SFFV promoter: spleen focus-forming virus long terminal repeat (LTR) promoter
   1706..2056    +  CDS            CAPSD_BPMS2 (fragment): Experimental evidence at protein level: Swiss-Prot protein existence level 1. Acts as a translational repressor of viral replicase synthesis late in infection. This latter function is the result of capsid protein interaction with an RNA hairpin which contains the replicase ribosome-binding site. From Escherichia phage MS2 (Bacteriophage MS2).
   2072..2779    +  CDS            mCherry: mCherry is a basic (constitutively fluorescent) red fluorescent protein published in 2004, derived from Discosoma sp.. It is reported to be a very rapidly-maturing monomer with low acid sensitivity.
   2818..3403    +  misc_feature   IRES2: internal ribosome entry site (IRES) of the encephalomyocarditis virus (EMCV)
   3422..3799    +  CDS            H2B: human histone H2B; HIST1H2BJ
   3854..4801    +  CDS            iRFP713: iRFP713 is a basic (constitutively fluorescent) near ir fluorescent protein published in 2011, derived from Rhodopseudomonas palustris. It has low acid sensitivity. It requires the cofactor biliverdin for fluorescence.
   4805..4837    +  CDS            TDsmURFP (fragment): monomeric tandem dimer of a small ultra-red fluorescent protein derived from a cyanobacterial phycobiliprotein (Rodriguez et al., 2016)
   4853..5803    +  CDS            iRFP713: phytochrome-based near-infrared fluorescent protein, originally termed iRFP (Filonov et al., 2011) name was changed to iRFP713 (Shcherbakova and Verkhusha, 2013)
   5827..5851    -  protein_bind   attB2: mutant version of attB; recombination site for the Gateway® BP reaction BP Clonase™
   5882..6470    +  misc_feature   WPRE: woodchuck hepatitis virus posttranscriptional regulatory element
   6526..7025    +  promoter       PGK promoter: mouse phosphoglycerate kinase 1 promoter
   7043..7857    +  CDS            HygR (fragment): aminoglycoside phosphotransferase from E. coli; aph(4)-Ia; confers resistance to hygromycin
   7861..7881    +  misc_feature   MCS (fragment): pBluescript multiple cloning site
   7898..7966    +  CDS            nef (fragment): NEF_HV1Z2 - Experimental evidence at protein level: Swiss-Prot protein existence level 1. Extracellular Nef protein targets CD4(+) T-lymphocytes for apoptosis by interacting with CXCR4 surface receptors. From Human immunodeficiency virus type 1 group M subtype D (isolate Z2/CDC-Z34) (HIV-1).
   7968..8201    +  LTR            3' LTR (ΔU3): self-inactivating 3' long terminal repeat (LTR) from HIV-1
   8226..8244    -  promoter       SP6 promoter: promoter for bacteriophage SP6 RNA polymerase
   8472..8751    +  CDS            TcR (fragment): tetracycline efflux protein; tet; confers resistance to tetracycline
   8752..8800    -  misc_feature   bom (fragment): basis of mobility region from pBR322
   8902..8937    -  CDS            rop (fragment): Rop protein, which maintains plasmids at low copy number; rop
   9032..9136    +  promoter       AmpR promoter: bla
   9137..9997    +  CDS            AmpR: β-lactamase; bla; confers resistance to ampicillin, carbenicillin, and related antibiotics
  10168..10756   +  rep_origin     ori: high-copy-number ColE1/pMB1/pBR322/pUC origin of replication
  10939..10995   +  CDS            lacI (fragment): lac repressor; lacI; The lac repressor binds to the lac operator to inhibit transcription in E. coli. This inhibition can be relieved by adding lactose or isopropyl-β-D-thiogalactopyranoside (IPTG).
  11002..11331   +  promoter       SV40 promoter: SV40 enhancer and early promoter
  11531..11650   +  CDS            gpt (fragment): XGPT_ECOLI - Also known as gpp, gxu. Experimental evidence at protein level: Swiss-Prot protein existence level 1. Purine salvage pathway enzyme that catalyzes the transfer of the ribosyl-5-phosphate group from 5-phospho-alpha-D-ribose 1- diphosphate (PRPP) to the N9 position of the 6-oxopurines guanine and xanthine to form the corresponding ribonucleotides GMP (guanosine 5'- monophosphate) and XMP (xanthosine 5'-monophosphate), with the release of PPi. To a lesser extent, also acts on hypoxanthine (PubMed:9100006, PubMed:3886014). Does not ribophosphorylate adenine (PubMed:3886014). From Esch
  11650..11985   +  CDS            gpt (fragment): XGPT_ECOLI - Also known as gpp, gxu. Experimental evidence at protein level: Swiss-Prot protein existence level 1. Purine salvage pathway enzyme that catalyzes the transfer of the ribosyl-5-phosphate group from 5-phospho-alpha-D-ribose 1- diphosphate (PRPP) to the N9 position of the 6-oxopurines guanine and xanthine to form the corresponding ribonucleotides GMP (guanosine 5'- monophosphate) and XMP (xanthosine 5'-monophosphate), with the release of PPi. To a lesser extent, also acts on hypoxanthine (PubMed:9100006, PubMed:3886014). Does not ribophosphorylate adenine (PubMed:3886014). From Esch
  12080..12385   +  CDS            frsA (fragment): FRSA_ECOLI - Also known as yafA. Experimental evidence at protein level: Swiss-Prot protein existence level 1. Catalyzes the hydrolysis of esters (PubMed:15808744). Displays esterase activity toward pNP-butyrate (PubMed:15808744). May stimulate mixed-acid fermentation by acting as a fermentation/respiration switch that down-regulates respiration and up- regulates fermentation rates (PubMed:15169777). From Escherichia coli (strain K12).
  12389..12463   +  CDS            small t antigen (fragment): SV40 (simian virus 40) small t antigen
  12465..12530   +  intron         small t intron: SV40 (simian virus 40) small t antigen intron
  12660..12680   +  CDS            SV40 NLS: nuclear localization signal of SV40 (simian virus 40) large T antigen
  12999..13082   +  CDS            large T antigen (fragment): large T antigen from SV40 (simian virus 40)
  13105..13239   +  polyA_signal   SV40 poly(A) signal: SV40 polyadenylation signal
  13406..13735   +  CDS            nef (fragment): NEF_HV1BR - Experimental evidence at protein level: Swiss-Prot protein existence level 1. Extracellular Nef protein targets CD4(+) T-lymphocytes for apoptosis by interacting with CXCR4 surface receptors (PubMed:14990729). From Human immunodeficiency virus type 1 group M subtype B (isolate BRU/LAI) (HIV-1).
  13783..14040   +  LTR            5' LTR (truncated): truncated 5' long terminal repeat (LTR) from HIV-1
  14087..14212   +  misc_feature   HIV-1 Ψ: packaging signal of human immunodeficiency virus type 1
  14196..57      +  CDS            HIV-1 gag (fragment) (across the origin): gag protein from human immunodeficiency virus 1; gag
