[The description below was written by a language model from this plasmid's Addgene catalogue record and pLannotate feature annotations shown in this document.]
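Description:
pHR SFFVp MCP-mCherry IRES h2b-diRFP is an HIV-1-derived lentiviral transfer plasmid of about 14.5 kb built on the pHR backbone. It is propagated in E. coli through a high-copy ColE1/pUC-type origin with ampicillin resistance. The viral portion comprises a 5′ LTR (annotated as truncated), the Ψ packaging signal running into a gag fragment, the Rev response element, the cPPT/CTS, and a self-inactivating ΔU3 3′ LTR. These elements allow the genome to be packaged when helper functions are supplied in trans, and to integrate into target cells without LTR-driven transcription. The plasmid backbone outside the LTRs also retains legacy material, including an SV40 promoter, gpt fragments and SV40 small t intron and poly(A) sequences, as well as fragments of TcR, rop and bom.

Between the LTRs, the SFFV promoter drives a bicistronic transcript. The first cistron encodes the bacteriophage MS2 coat protein (MCP) fused at its C terminus to mCherry. An EMCV IRES then permits translation of human histone H2B fused to two tandem copies of the near-infrared protein iRFP713, which requires biliverdin as a cofactor, joined by a short linker. A WPRE follows to enhance transcript expression. Downstream, a separate mouse PGK promoter drives a hygromycin resistance gene for selection of transduced mammalian cells; the feature table annotates this coding sequence only as a fragment.

MCP binds MS2 RNA hairpins, so the red fusion can mark transcripts carrying such stem-loops in live cells, while H2B-diRFP labels chromatin as a nuclear marker for segmentation and tracking. The associated publication concerns Erk signalling and target gene induction, consistent with live imaging of transcription, although the record does not specify the reporter RNAs used.
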