Addgene plasmid #102351: pHR SFFVp MCP-mCherry IRES h2b-diRFP
Purpose: Lentiral expression vector bearing the MS2 Coat Protein (MCP) fused to mCherry as well as the nuclear marker histone 2b fused to two copies of irFP. Also bears the hygromycin selection marker.
Depositing lab: Jared Toettcher. Depositing organization: Princeton University. Publication: Tracing Information Flow from Erk to Target Gene Induction Reveals Mechanisms of Dynamic and Combinatorial Control. Wilson MZ, Ravindran PT, Lim WA, Toettcher JE. Mol Cell. 2017 Sep 7;67(5):757-769.e5. doi: 10.1016/j.molcel.2017.07.016. Epub 2017 Aug 17. PubMed 28826673.
Backbone
  Vector backbone: pHR
  Vector type: Lentiviral
  Selectable markers: Hygromycin
Growth in bacteria
  Bacterial resistance: Ampicillin, 100 μg/mL
  Growth temperature: 37°C
  Growth strain: Stbl3
  Copy number: Unknown
Gene/Insert
  Gene/Insert name: MS2 Coat Protein (alt name: MCP)
  Promoter: SFFV
  Tag / fusion protein: mCherry (C terminal on insert)
  Cloning method: Gibson Cloning
  Sequencing primers: 5′ gcttcccgagctctataaaagagc; 3′ GATATCTCGAGTGCGGCCG
Terms and licenses: Academic/Nonprofit Terms; Industry Terms: Not Available to Industry
How to cite: pHR SFFVp MCP-mCherry IRES h2b-diRFP was a gift from Jared Toettcher (Addgene plasmid # 102351 ; http://n2t.net/addgene:102351 ; RRID:Addgene_102351)
